>Addgene plasmid #50033 | pRS303-pGAL-HA-TMSec66-SrtA (pKS105) | depositor full sequence | sequence record 74807 | TrM-ER-SrtA
TCGCGCGTTTCGGTGATGACGGTGAAAACCTCTGACACATGCAGCTCCCGGAGACGGTCACAGCTTGTCT
GTAAGCGGATGCCGGGAGCAGACAAGCCCGTCAGGGCGCGTCAGCGGGTGTTGGCGGGTGTCGGGGCTGG
CTTAACTATGCGGCATCAGAGCAGATTGTACTGAGAGTGCACCATAATTCCGTTTTAAGAGCTTGGTGAG
CGCTAGGAGTCACTGCCAGGTATCGTTTGAACACGGCATTAGTCAGGGAAGTCATAACACAGTCCTTTCC
CGCAATTTTCTTTTTCTATTACTCTTGGCCTCCTCTAGTACACTCTATATTTTTTTATGCCTCGGTAATG
ATTTTCATTTTTTTTTTTCCACCTAGCGGATGACTCTTTTTTTTTCTTAGCGATTGGCATTATCACATAA
TGAATTATACATTATATAAAGTAATGTGATTTCTTCGAAGAATATACTAAAAAATGAGCAGGCAAGATAA
ACGAAGGCAAAGATGACAGAGCAGAAAGCCCTAGTAAAGCGTATTACAAATGAAACCAAGATTCAGATTG
CGATCTCTTTAAAGGGTGGTCCCCTAGCGATAGAGCACTCGATCTTCCCAGAAAAAGAGGCAGAAGCAGT
AGCAGAACAGGCCACACAATCGCAAGTGATTAACGTCCACACAGGTATAGGGTTTCTGGACCATATGATA
CATGCTCTGGCCAAGCATTCCGGCTGGTCGCTAATCGTTGAGTGCATTGGTGACTTACACATAGACGACC
ATCACACCACTGAAGACTGCGGGATTGCTCTCGGTCAAGCTTTTAAAGAGGCCCTACTGGCGCGTGGAGT
AAAAAGGTTTGGATCAGGATTTGCGCCTTTGGATGAGGCACTTTCCAGAGCGGTGGTAGATCTTTCGAAC
AGGCCGTACGCAGTTGTCGAACTTGGTTTGCAAAGGGAGAAAGTAGGAGATCTCTCTTGCGAGATGATCC
CGCATTTTCTTGAAAGCTTTGCAGAGGCTAGCAGAATTACCCTCCACGTTGATTGTCTGCGAGGCAAGAA
TGATCATCACCGTAGTGAGAGTGCGTTCAAGGCTCTTGCGGTTGCCATAAGAGAAGCCACCTCGCCCAAT
GGTACCAACGATGTTCCCTCCACCAAAGGTGTTCTTATGTAGTGACACCGATTATTTAAAGCTGCAGCAT
ACGATATATATACATGTGTATATATGTATACCTATGAATGTCAGTAAGTATGTATACGAACAGTATGATA
CTGAAGATGACAAGGTAATGCATCATTCTATACGTGTCATTCTGAACGAGGCGCGCTTTCCTTTTTTCTT
TTTGCTTTTTCTTTTTTTTTCTCTTGAACTCGACGGATCATATGCGGTGTGAAATACCGCACAGATGCGT
AAGGAGAAAATACCGCATCAGGAAATTGTAAACGTTAATATTTTGTTAAAATTCGCGTTAAATTTTTGTT
AAATCAGCTCATTTTTTAACCAATAGGCCGAAATCGGCAAAATCCCTTATAAATCAAAAGAATAGACCGA
GATAGGGT
[37 nt withheld, positions 1549-1585]
AAAGAACGTGGACTCCAACGTCAAAGG
[49 nt withheld, positions 1613-1661]
T
[91 nt withheld, positions 1663-1753]
G
[124 nt withheld, positions 1755-1878]
CGCGCCATTCGCCATTCAGGCTGCGCAACTGTTGGGAAGGGCGATCGGTGCGGGCCTCTTCGCTATTACG
CCAGCTGGCGAAGGGGGGATGTGCTGCAAGGCGATTAAGTTGGGTAACGCCAGGGTTTTCCCAGTCACGA
CGTTGTAAAACGACGGCCAGTGAATTGTAATACGACTCACTATAGGGCGAATTGGAGCTCTAGTACGGAT
TAGAAGCCGCCGAGCGGGTGACAGCCCTCCGAAGGAAGACTCTCCTCCGTGCGTCCTCGTCTTCACCGGT
CGCGTTCCTGAAACGCAGATGTGCCTCGCGCCGCACTGCTCCGAACAATAAAGATTCTACAATACTAGCT
TTTATGGTTATGAAGAGGAAAAATTGGCAGTAACCTGGCCCCACAAACCTTCAAATGAACGAATCAAATT
AACAACCATAGGATGATAATGCGATTAGTTTTTTAGCCTTATTTCTGGGGTAATTAATCAGCGAAGCGAT
GATTTTTGATCTATTAACAGATATATAAATGCAAAAACTGCATAACCACTTTAACTAATACTTTCAACAT
TTTCGGTTTGTATTACTTCTTATTCAAATGTAATAAAAGTATCAACAAAAAATTGTTAATATACCTCTAT
ACTTTAACGTCAAGGAGAAAAAACCCCGGATTCTAGAATGTACCCATACGACGTACCAGACTACGCAGAG
ACGAAATCAATCTCCGTTTATACCCCACTCATATATGTCTTTATTCTGGTGGTGTCCCTTGTGATGTTTG
CTTCAAGCGGATCCGAGCCAGTTAGTACAGAGAGTGTCTTGCAAGCACAAATGGCGGCTCAGCAACTTCC
TGTTATAGGGGGCATTGCCATACCAGAGCTTGGCATTAATTTACCAATTTTTAAAGGTTTAGGAAATACT
GAGCTTATTTATGGCGCAGGAACGATGAAAGAAGAACAAGTTATGGGAGGAGAAAATAATTATTCTCTTG
CCAGTCATCATATTTTTGGAATTACAGGTTCATCTCAAATGCTCTTTTCGCCGCTTGAAAGAGCACAAAA
TGGGATGTCCATCTATTTAACAGATAAAGAAAAAATTTACGAATACATCATAAAAGATGTTTTCACGGTA
GCTCCTGAACGCGTTGATGTTATCGATGATACAGCTGGTCTCAAAGAAGTGACTTTAGTGACTTGTACAG
ATATCGAAGCAACAGAACGTATTATTGTCAAAGGAGAACTAAAAACAGAATACGACTTTGATAAAGCGCC
CGCCGATGTATTGAAAGCTTTTAATCATTCTTATAACCAAGTATCTACCTAGCTCGAGGGGGGGCCCGGT
ACCAGCTTTTGTTCCCTTTAGTGAGGGTTAATTCCGAGCTTGGCGTAATCATGGTCATAGCTGTTTCCTG
TGTGAAATTGTTATCCGCTCACAATTCCACACAACATAGGAGCCGGAAGCATAAAGTGTAAAGCCTGGGG
TGCCTAATGAGTGAGGTAACTCACATTAATTGCGTTGCGCTCACTGCCCGCTTTCCAGTCGGGAAACCTG
TCGTGCCAGCTGCATTAATGAATCGGCCAACGCGCGGGGAGAGGCGGTTTGCGTATTGGGCGCTCTTCCG
CTTCCTCGCTCACTGACTCGCTGCGCTCGGTCGTTCGGCTGCGGCGAGCGGTATCAGCTCACTCAAAGGC
GGTAATACGGTTATCCACAGAATCAGGGGATAACGCAGGAAAGAACATGTGAGCAAAAGGCCAGCAAAAG
GCCAGGAACCGTAAAAAGGCCGCGTTGCTGGCGTTTTTCCATAGGCTCGGCCCCCCTGACGAGCATCACA
AAAATCGACGCTCAAGTCAGAGGTGGCGAAACCCGACAGGACTATAAAGATACCAGGCGTTCCCCCCTGG
AAGCTCCCTCGTGCGCTCTCCTGTTCCGACCCTGCCGCTTACCGGATACCTGTCCGCCTTTCTCCCTTCG
GGAAGCGTGGCGCTTTCTCAATGCTCACGCTGTAGGTATCTCAGTTCGGTGTAGGTCGTTCGCTCCAAGC
TGGGCTGTGTGCACGAACCCCCCGTTCAGCCCGACCGCTGCGCCTTATCCGGTAACTATCGTCTTGAGTC
CAACCCGGTAAGACACGACTTATCGCCACTGGCAGCAGCCACTGGTAACAGGATTAGCAGAGCGAGGTAT
GTAGGCGGTGCTACAGAGTTCTTGAAGTGGTGGCCTAACTACGGCTACACTAGAAGGACAGTATTTGGTA
TCTGCGCTCTGCTGAAGCCAGTTACCTTCGGAAAAAGAGTTGGTAGCTCTTGATCCGGCAAACAAACCAC
CGCTGGTAGCGGTGGTTTTTTTGTTTGCAAGCAGCAGATTACGCGCAGAAAAAAAGGATCTCAAGAAGAT
CCTTTGATCTTTTCTACGGGGTCTGACGCTCAGTGGAACGAAAACTCACGTTAAGGGATTTTGGTCATGA
GATTATCAAAAAGGATCTTCACCTAGATCCTTTTAAATTAAAAATGAAGTTTTAAATCAATCTAAAGTAT
ATATGAGTAAACTTGGTCTGACAGTTACCAATGCTTAATCAGTGAGGCACCTATCTCAGCGATCTGTCTA
TTTCGTTCATCCATAGTTGCCTGACTGCCCGTCGTGTAGATAACTACGATACGGGAGGGCTTACCATCTG
GCCCCAGTGCTGCAATGATACCGCGAGACCCACGCTCACCGGCTCCAGATTTATCAGCAATAAACCAGCC
AGCCGGAAGGGCCGAGCGCAGAAGTGGTCCTGCAACTTTATCCGCCTCCATCCAGTCTATTAATTGTTGC
CGGGAAGCTAGAGTAAGTAGTTCGCCAGTTAATAGTTTGCGCAACGTTGTTGCCATTGCTACAGGCATCG
TGGTGTCACGCTCGTCGTTTGGTATGGCTTCATTCAGCTCCGGTTCCCAACGATCAAGGCGAGTTACATG
ATCCCCCATGTTGTGAAAAAAAGCGGTTAGCTCCTTCGGTCCTCCGATCGTTGTCAGAAGTAAGTTGGCC
GCAGTGTTATCACTCATGGTTATGGCAGCACTGCATAATTCTCTTACTGTCATGCCATCCGTAAGATGCT
TTTCTGTGACTGGTGAGTACTCAACCAAGTCATTCTGAGAATAGTGTATGCGGCGACCGAGTTGCTCTTG
CCCGGCGTCAATACGGGATAATACCGCGCCACATAGCAGAACTTTAAAAGTGCTCATCATTGGAAAACGT
TCTTCGGGGCGAAAACTCTCAAGGATCTTACCGCTGTTGAGATCCAGTTCGATGTAACCCACTCGTGCAC
CCAACTGATCTTCAGCATCTTTTACTTTCACCAGCGTTTCTGGGTGAGCAAAAACAGGAAGGCAAAATGC
CGCAAAAAAGGGAATAAGGGCGACACGGAAATGTTGAATACTCATACTCTTCCTTTTTCAATATTATTGA
AGCATTTATCAGGGTTATTGTCTCATGAGCGGATACATATTTGAATGTATTTAGAAAAATAAACAAATAG
GGGTTCCGCGCACATTTCCCCGAAAAGTGCCACCTGACGTCTTATTATCATGACATTAACCTATAAAAAT
AGGCGTATCACGAGGCCCTTTCGTC
Features (pLannotate 1.2.2; 23 found; start..end, strand, type, name):
    137..186     +  misc_feature   bom (fragment): basis of mobility region from pBR322
    191..265     -  CDS            MRM1 (fragment): MRM1_YEAST - Also known as PET56 From Saccharomyces cerevisiae (strain ATCC 204508 / S288c) (Baker's yeast).
    315..502     +  promoter       HIS3 promoter: S. cerevisiae HIS3
    503..1162    +  CDS            HIS3: imidazoleglycerol-phosphate dehydratase, required for histidine biosynthesis; S. cerevisiae HIS3; yeast auxotrophic marker
   1119..1412    +  CDS            YO201_YEAST (fragment): Protein uncertain: Swiss-Prot protein existence level 5. From Saccharomyces cerevisiae (strain ATCC 204508 / S288c) (Baker's yeast).
   1369..1422    +  misc_feature   bom (fragment): basis of mobility region from pBR322
   1423..1878    -  rep_origin     f1 ori (sequence partly withheld): f1 bacteriophage origin of replication; arrow indicates direction of (+) strand synthesis
   1886..2043    -  CDS            lacZα (fragment): LacZα fragment of β-galactosidase; lacZ fragment
   2046..2064    +  promoter       T7 promoter: promoter for bacteriophage T7 RNA polymerase
   2084..2525    +  promoter       GAL1 promoter: S. cerevisiae GAL1; inducible promoter, regulated by Gal4
   2549..2574    +  CDS            HA (fragment): HA (human influenza hemagglutinin) epitope tag
   2576..2656    +  CDS            SEC66 (fragment): SEC66_YEAST - Also known as HSS1, SEC71. Experimental evidence at protein level: Swiss-Prot protein existence level 1. Acts as component of the Sec62/63 complex which is involved in SRP-independent post-translational translocation across the endoplasmic reticulum (ER) and functions together with the Sec61 complex and KAR2 in a channel-forming translocon complex. A cycle of assembly and disassembly of Sec62/63 complex from SEC61 may govern the activity of the translocon. SEC66 is required to attach or retain SEC72 in the SEC63 complex. It is essential for growth at elevated temperatures. From S
   2645..3181    +  CDS            strA (fragment): SRTA_STRA3 - Experimental evidence at protein level: Swiss-Prot protein existence level 1. Transpeptidase that anchors surface proteins to the cell wall. Recognizes and modifies its substrate by proteolytic cleavage of a C-terminal sorting signal. Following cleavage, a covalent intermediate is formed via a thioester bond between the sortase and its substrate, which is then transferred and covalently attached to the cell wall. This sortase recognizes a Leu-Pro-x-Thr-Gly (LPXTG) motif, which is cleaved by the sortase between the threonine and glycine residues (By similarity). Essential for adher
   3191..3211    +  misc_feature   MCS (fragment): pBluescript multiple cloning site
   3223..3241    -  promoter       T3 promoter: promoter for bacteriophage T3 RNA polymerase
   3286..3302    -  protein_bind   lac operator: The lac repressor binds to the lac operator to inhibit transcription in E. coli. This inhibition can be relieved by adding lactose or isopropyl-β-D-thiogalactopyranoside (IPTG). lac repressor encoded by lacI
   3310..3340    -  promoter       lac promoter: promoter for the E. coli lac operon
   3355..3376    -  protein_bind   CAP binding site: CAP binding activates transcription in the presence of cAMP. E. coli catabolite activator protein
   3389..3481    -  CDS            lacI (fragment): lac repressor; lacI; The lac repressor binds to the lac operator to inhibit transcription in E. coli. This inhibition can be relieved by adding lactose or isopropyl-β-D-thiogalactopyranoside (IPTG).
   3664..4252    -  rep_origin     ori: high-copy-number ColE1/pMB1/pBR322/pUC origin of replication
   4423..5283    -  CDS            AmpR: β-lactamase; bla; confers resistance to ampicillin, carbenicillin, and related antibiotics
   5284..5388    -  promoter       AmpR promoter: bla
   5473..35      +  CDS            rop (fragment) (across the origin): Rop protein, which maintains plasmids at low copy number; rop
