[The description below was written by a language model from this plasmid's Addgene catalogue record and pLannotate feature annotations shown in this document.]
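Description:
pRS303-pGAL-HA-TMSec66-SrtA (pKS105) is a yeast expression plasmid of about 5.5 kb built on pRS303, a pBluescript-derived shuttle backbone. The feature table shows no yeast replication origin or centromere, consistent with pRS303 being an integrating vector that is maintained in Saccharomyces cerevisiae only after recombination into the genome, typically at the HIS3 locus. Selection in yeast relies on the HIS3 auxotrophic marker with its own promoter. In E. coli the plasmid is propagated through a high-copy ColE1/pUC-type origin and selected with ampicillin via the AmpR β-lactamase gene. An f1 origin, flanking T7 and T3 promoters and remnants of the lacZα/lac promoter region are carried over from the pBluescript ancestry and play no role in the yeast expression cassette.

The payload sits downstream of a GAL1 promoter that was inserted into the backbone between SacI and XbaI, giving Gal4-regulated, galactose-inducible transcription. The open reading frame, cloned XbaI to XhoI, begins with an N-terminal HA epitope tag, continues with a short fragment of the yeast Sec66 protein (a Sec62/63 translocon component) that, per the construct name, supplies a transmembrane segment, and ends with the Streptococcus pyogenes sortase A coding region. The automated annotation matched this region to a related streptococcal sortase entry, but the catalogue record gives S. pyogenes as the source. Sortase A is a transpeptidase that cleaves LPXTG-type motifs and ligates the resulting acyl intermediate to an incoming nucleophile. No transcription terminator is annotated after the insert. The fusion anchors the enzyme at the ER membrane, and the stated purpose is inducible expression of ER-membrane sortase in yeast, in the context of work on sortase-mediated protein ligation in living cells; the HA tag permits detection of the enzyme.
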