Addgene plasmid #50033: pRS303-pGAL-HA-TMSec66-SrtA (pKS105)
Purpose: Galactose-inducible expression of ER-membrane S. pyogenes SrtA in yeast
Depositing lab: Hidde Ploegh. Depositing organization: Whitehead Institute for Biomedical Research. Publication: Protein ligation in living cells using sortase. Strijbis K, Spooner E, Ploegh HL. Traffic. 2012 Jun;13(6):780-9. doi: 10.1111/j.1600-0854.2012.01345.x. Epub 2012 Mar 23. PubMed 22348280.
Backbone
  Vector backbone: pRS303
  Backbone size w/o insert (bp): 5000
  Total vector size (bp): 5500
  Modifications to backbone: Insertion of pGAL promoter (SacI/XbaI)
  Vector type: Yeast Expression
  Selectable markers: HIS3
Growth in bacteria
  Bacterial resistance: Ampicillin, 100 μg/mL
  Growth temperature: 37°C
  Growth strain: DH5alpha
  Copy number: Unknown
Gene/Insert
  Gene/Insert name: SrtA(strep)
  Species: Streptococcus pyogenes
  Insert size (bp): 658
  Promoter: pGAL
  Tag / fusion protein: HA (N terminal on insert)
  Cloning method: Restriction Enzyme; 5′ cloning site XbaI (not destroyed); 3′ cloning site XhoI (not destroyed)
  Sequencing primers: 5′ CGGTTTGTATTACTTCTTATTCAAATGTAATAAAAGTATC; 3′ CCTAGACTTCAGGTTGTCTAACTCCTTC
Terms and licenses: Academic/Nonprofit Terms; Industry Terms: Not Available to Industry
How to cite: pRS303-pGAL-HA-TMSec66-SrtA (pKS105) was a gift from Hidde Ploegh (Addgene plasmid # 50033 ; http://n2t.net/addgene:50033 ; RRID:Addgene_50033)
