>Addgene plasmid #50033 | pRS303-pGAL-HA-TMSec66-SrtA (pKS105) | addgene partial sequence | sequence record 76171 | M13pUC-Fwd 5'-CCCAGTCACGACGTTGTAAAACG-3'
AGACTCACTATAGGGCGAATTGGAGCTCTAGTACGGATTAGAAGCCGCCGAGCGGGTGACAGCCCTCCGA
AGGAAGACTCTCCTCCGTGCGTCCTCGTCTTCACCGGTCGCGTTCCTGAAACGCAGATGTGCCTCGCGCC
GCACTGCTCCGAACAATAAAGATTCTACAATACTAGCTTTTATGGTTATGAAGAGGAAAAATTGGCAGTA
ACCTGGCCCCACAAACCTTCAAATGAACGAATCAAATTAACAACCATAGGATGATAATGCGATTAGTTTT
TTAGCCTTATTTCTGGGGTAATTAATCAGCGAAGCGATGATTTTTGATCTATTAACAGATATATAAATGC
AAAAACTGCATAACCACTTTAACTAATACTTTCAACATTTTCGGTTTGTATTACTTCTTATTCAAATGTA
ATAAAAGTATCAACAAAAAATTGTTAATATACCTCTATACTTTAACGTCAAGGAGAAAAAACCCCGGATT
CTAGAATGTACCCATACGACGTACCAGACTACGCAGAGACGAAATCAATCTCCGTTTATACCCCACTCAT
ATATGTCTTTATTCTGGTGGTGTCCCTTGTGATGTTTGCTTCAAGCGGATCCGAGCCAGTTAGTACAGAG
AGTGTCTTGCAAGCACAAATGGCGGCTCAGCAACTTCCTGTTATAGGGGGCATTGCCATACCAGAGCTTG
GCATTAATTTACCAATTTTTAAAGGTTTAGGAAATACTGAGCTTATTTATGGCGCAGGAAC
