>Addgene plasmid #50033 | pRS303-pGAL-HA-TMSec66-SrtA (pKS105) | addgene partial sequence | sequence record 76727 | M13pUC-Rev 5'-AGCGGATAACAATTTCACACAGG-3'
AATTAACCCTCACTAAAGGGAACAAAAGCTGGTACCGGGCCCCCCCTCGAGCTAGGTAGATACTTGGTTA
TAAGAATGATTAAAAGCTTTCAATACATCGGCGGGCGCTTTATCAAAGTCGTATTCTGTTTTTAGTTCTC
CTTTGACAATAATACGTTCTGTTGCTTCGATATCTGTACAAGTCACTAAAGTCACTTCTTTGAGACCAGC
TGTATCATCGATAACATCAACGCGTTCAGGAGCTACCGTGAAAACATCTTTTATGATGTATTCGTAAATT
TTTTCTTTATCTGTTAAATAGATGGACATCCCATTTTGTGCTCTTTCAAGCGGCGAAAAGAGCATTTGAG
ATGAACCTGTAATTCCAAAAATATGATGACTGGCAAGAGAATAATTATTTTCTCCTCCCATAACTTGTTC
TTCTTTCATCGTTCCTGCGCCATAAATAAGCTCAGTATTTCCTAAACCTTTAAAAATTGGTAAATTAATG
CCAAGCTCTGGTATGGCAATGCCCCCTATAACAGGAAGTTGCTGAGCCGCCATTTGTGCTTGCAAGACAC
TCTCTGTACTAACTGGCTCGGATCCGCTTGAAGCAAACATCACAAGGGACACCACCAGAATAAAGACATA
TATGAGTGGGGTATAAACGGAGATTGATTTCGTCTCTGCGTAGTCTGGTACGTCGTATGGGTACATTCTA
GAATCCGGGGTTTTTTCTCCTTGACGTTAAAGTATAGAGGTATATTAACAATTTTTTGTTGATACTTTTA
TTACATTTGAATAAGAAGTAATACAAACCGAAAATGTTGAAAGTATTAGTTAAAGTGGTTATGCAGTTTT
TGCATTTATATATCTGTTAATAGATCAAAAATCATCGCTTCGCTGATTAATTACCCCAGAAATAAGGCTA
AAAAACTAATCGCATTATCATCCTATGGTTGTTAATTTGATTCGTTCATTTGAA
